Addgene plasmid #114899: CEPR2 X048_pECIA14
Purpose: Prey vector CEPR2 X048_pECIA14 should be used with bait vector CEPR2 X048_pECIA2.
Depositing lab: Youssef Belkhadir. Depositing organization: Gregor Mendel Institute of Molecular Plant Biology. Publication: An extracellular network of Arabidopsis leucine-rich repeat receptor kinases. Smakowska-Luzan E, Mott GA, Parys K, Stegmann M, Howton TC, Layeghifard M, Neuhold J, Lehner A, Kong J, Grunwald K, Weinberger N, Satbhai SB, Mayer D, Busch W, Madalinski M, Stolt-Bergner P, Provart NJ, Mukhtar MS, Zipfel C, Desveaux D, Guttman DS, Belkhadir Y. Nature. 2018 Jan 18;553(7688):342-346. doi: 10.1038/nature25184. Epub 2018 Jan 10. PubMed 29320478.
Backbone
  Vector backbone: pECIA14
  Backbone manufacturer: Chris Garcia (Addgene plasmid # 47051)
  Vector type: Insect Expression
Growth in bacteria
  Bacterial resistance: Ampicillin, 100 μg/mL
  Growth temperature: 37°C
  Growth strain: DH5alpha
  Copy number: High Copy
Gene/Insert
  Gene/Insert name: AT1G72180
  Species: A. thaliana (mustard weed)
  Entrez Gene: AT1G72180 (a.k.a. AT1G72180, C-terminally encoded peptide receptor 2, CEPR2, T9N14.3, T9N14_3)
  Promoter: Metallothionein (Copper-Inducible)
  Cloning method: Ligation Independent Cloning
Terms and licenses: Academic/Nonprofit Terms; Industry Terms: Not Available to Industry
Depositor comments: Plasmid for secreted expression in Drosophila cell culture by induction via CuSO4. Insert is an extracellular domain of indicated LRR-RK, C-terminally tagged with Pentameric rat COMP helix, Alkaline Phosphatase (human, placental), Flag, and hexahistidine tags. Insert Protein Sequence: STVEKQALFRFKNRLDDSHNILQSWKPSDSPCVFRGITCDPLSGEVIGISLGNVNLSGTISPSISALTKLSTLSLPSNFISGRIPPEIVNCKNLKVLNLTSNRLSGTIPNLSPLKSLEILDISGNFLNGEFQSWIGNMNQLVSLGLGNNHYEEGIIPESIGGLKKLTWLFLARSNLTGKIPNSIFDLNALDTFDIANNAISDDFPILISRLVNLTKIELFNNSLTGKIPPEIKNLTRLREFDISSNQLSGVLPEELGVLKELRVFHCHENNFTGEFPSGFGDLSHLTSLSIYRNNFSGEFPVNIGRFSPLDTVDISENEFTGPFPRFLCQNKKLQFLLALQNEFSGEIPRSYGECKSLLRLRINNNRLSGQVVEGFWSLPLAKMIDLSDNELTGEVSPQIGLSTELSQLILQNNRFSGKIPRELGRLTNIERIYLSNNNLSGEIPMEVGDLKELSSLHLENNSLTGFIPKELKNCVKLVDLNLAKNFLTGEIPNSLSQIASLNSLDFSGNRLTGEIPASLVKLKLSFIDLSGNQLSGRIPPDLLAVGGSTAFSRNEKLCVDKENAKTNQNLGLSICSGYQNVKRNS
How to cite: CEPR2 X048_pECIA14 was a gift from Youssef Belkhadir (Addgene plasmid # 114899 ; http://n2t.net/addgene:114899 ; RRID:Addgene_114899)
