[The description below was written by a language model from this plasmid's Addgene catalogue record and pLannotate feature annotations shown in this document.]
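Description:
CEPR2 X048_pECIA14 is an insect-cell expression plasmid built on the pECIA14 backbone and designed for secreted protein production in Drosophila cell culture. It is propagated in E. coli through a high-copy ColE1/pUC-type origin with ampicillin selection (AmpR under its own bla promoter). The remaining bacterial features in the annotation (lac promoter/operator, lacZα, lacI, rop and bom fragments) are remnants of the cloning-vector lineage rather than functional parts of the payload.

The expression cassette is driven by the Drosophila metallothionein promoter, which is induced by adding copper sulfate. A Drosophila BiP signal sequence directs the product into the secretory pathway and is fused in frame to the extracellular leucine-rich repeat domain of Arabidopsis thaliana CEPR2 (AT1G72180), a receptor kinase that perceives C-terminally encoded peptides. The kinase and transmembrane portions are not included. Downstream of the ectodomain lie the pentamerising coiled-coil helix of rat COMP, human placental alkaline phosphatase, a FLAG epitope and, according to the depositor, a hexahistidine tag that the automated annotation did not call. An SV40 polyadenylation signal follows the cassette.

This is the "prey" member of a bait/prey pair and is meant to be used with the matching CEPR2 X048_pECIA2 bait vector, as part of a collection made to map extracellular interactions among Arabidopsis LRR receptor kinases. COMP-mediated pentamerisation raises avidity so that weak ectodomain contacts can be detected. The alkaline phosphatase fusion gives an enzymatic readout of prey binding, and the epitope tags allow detection or purification.
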