Features (pLannotate 1.2.2; 19 found; start..end, strand, type, name):
     23..449     +  promoter       MT promoter: Drosophila metallothionein promoter
    467..520     +  sig_peptide    BiP signal sequence: Drosophila BiP signal sequence
    521..2278    +  CDS            CEPR2 (fragment): CEPR2_ARATH - Experimental evidence at protein level: Swiss-Prot protein existence level 1. Receptor kinase involved in the perception of C-terminally encoded plant signaling peptide (CEP) and subsequent regulation of root and shoot development. Together with CEPR1, mediates systemic nitrogen (N)-demand signaling upon the perception of root-derived peptides (e.g. CEP1) via the up-regulation of genes involved in N uptake and assimilation pathways. From Arabidopsis thaliana (Mouse-ear cress).
   2315..2494    +  CDS            Comp (fragment): COMP_RAT - Experimental evidence at protein level: Swiss-Prot protein existence level 1. May play a role in the structural integrity of cartilage via its interaction with other extracellular matrix proteins such as the collagens and fibronectin. Can mediate the interaction of chondrocytes with the cartilage extracellular matrix through interaction with cell surface integrin receptors. Could play a role in the pathogenesis of osteoarthritis. Potent suppressor of apoptosis in both primary chondrocytes and transformed cells. Suppresses apoptosis by blocking the activation of caspase-3 and by indu
   2482..3934    +  CDS            SEAP (fragment): secreted alkaline phosphatase from human placenta The natural enzyme has a C-terminal transmembrane sequence that is replaced by a GPI anchor.
   3971..4000    +  CDS            2xFLAG (fragment): two tandem FLAG® epitope tags
   4106..4240    -  polyA_signal   SV40 poly(A) signal: SV40 polyadenylation signal
   4263..4347    -  CDS            large T antigen (fragment): large T antigen from SV40 (simian virus 40)
   4347..4371    +  misc_feature   MCS (fragment): pUC18/19 multiple cloning site
   4408..4424    -  protein_bind   lac operator: The lac repressor binds to the lac operator to inhibit transcription in E. coli. This inhibition can be relieved by adding lactose or isopropyl-β-D-thiogalactopyranoside (IPTG). lac repressor encoded by lacI
   4432..4462    -  promoter       lac promoter: promoter for the E. coli lac operon
   4477..4498    -  protein_bind   CAP binding site: CAP binding activates transcription in the presence of cAMP. E. coli catabolite activator protein
   4511..4603    -  CDS            lacI (fragment): lac repressor; lacI; The lac repressor binds to the lac operator to inhibit transcription in E. coli. This inhibition can be relieved by adding lactose or isopropyl-β-D-thiogalactopyranoside (IPTG).
   4786..5374    -  rep_origin     ori: high-copy-number ColE1/pMB1/pBR322/pUC origin of replication
   5545..6405    -  CDS            AmpR: β-lactamase; bla; confers resistance to ampicillin, carbenicillin, and related antibiotics
   6406..6510    -  promoter       AmpR promoter: bla
   6605..6640    +  CDS            rop (fragment): Rop protein, which maintains plasmids at low copy number; rop
   6742..6841    +  misc_feature   bom (fragment): basis of mobility region from pBR322
   6847..21      -  CDS            lacZα (fragment) (across the origin): LacZα fragment of β-galactosidase; lacZ fragment
>Addgene plasmid #114899 | CEPR2 X048_pECIA14 | addgene full sequence | sequence record 276502 | Addgene NGS Result
GTAAAACGACGGCCAGTGAATTAATTCGTTGCAGGACAGGATGTGGTGCCCGATGTGACTAGCTCTTTGC
TGCAGGCCGTCCTATCCTCTGGTTCCGATAAGAGACCCAGAACTCCGGCCCCCCACCGCCCACCGCCACC
CCCATACATATGTGGTACGCAAGTAAGAGTGCCTGCGCATGCCCCATGTGCCCCACCAAGAGCTTTGCAT
CCCATACAAGTCCCCAAAGTGGAGAACCGAACCAATTCTTCGCGGGCAGAACAAAAGCTTCTGCACACGT
CTCCACTCGAATTTGGAGCCGGCCGGCGTGTGCAAAAGAGGTGAATCGAACGAAAGACCCGTGTGTAAAG
CCGCGTTTCCAAAATGTATAAAACCGAGAGCATCTGGCCAATGTGCATCAGTTGTGGTCAGCAGCAAAAT
CAAGTGAATCATCTCAGTGCAACTAAAGGGGGGATCCGATCTCAATATGAAGTTATGCATATTACTGGCC
GTCGTGGCCTTTGTTGGCCTCTCGCTCGGGTCGACCGTTGAGAAACAAGCTCTGTTTCGCTTCAAAAACC
GCCTCGACGACTCTCACAACATTCTACAATCTTGGAAGCCTTCCGATTCACCATGCGTGTTTCGCGGCAT
CACATGCGACCCGTTATCCGGCGAAGTCATCGGTATTTCTCTAGGAAACGTAAATCTCTCCGGCACCATT
TCTCCATCAATCTCAGCTCTCACAAAGCTCTCTACGCTATCGCTTCCATCTAACTTCATCTCCGGAAGAA
TCCCGCCAGAGATAGTCAACTGCAAAAACCTTAAAGTTCTCAATCTCACCTCCAACAGACTCTCCGGAAC
AATCCCAAACCTTTCTCCTCTAAAGTCCCTAGAAATTCTCGACATCTCCGGGAATTTTCTTAACGGAGAG
TTTCAAAGCTGGATTGGGAATATGAATCAGTTGGTTTCTCTCGGTCTTGGCAACAATCACTACGAAGAAG
GTATAATTCCTGAGAGTATTGGAGGTTTAAAGAAACTTACTTGGCTGTTCTTAGCTCGCTCCAACTTGAC
CGGGAAGATTCCAAACTCGATCTTTGATCTGAATGCTCTCGACACTTTCGACATCGCGAACAACGCAATC
TCCGATGATTTCCCAATCTTAATCTCAAGATTGGTAAATCTCACCAAGATTGAGTTGTTCAACAACAGCT
TAACAGGTAAAATCCCTCCGGAGATAAAGAACTTGACTCGTTTACGCGAATTCGACATCTCTTCGAATCA
GTTGAGCGGGGTTTTACCTGAAGAACTCGGAGTTTTGAAGGAGCTCAGAGTTTTCCACTGTCATGAAAAC
AACTTCACCGGCGAATTTCCTTCTGGTTTCGGCGATCTAAGTCACCTCACTTCTCTTTCGATTTATAGAA
ACAACTTCTCCGGTGAATTTCCGGTTAACATCGGCCGGTTCTCGCCGCTCGACACGGTTGATATATCTGA
AAACGAGTTTACTGGTCCATTTCCAAGATTCTTATGCCAAAACAAGAAACTACAATTCTTGCTCGCCTTG
CAGAACGAGTTTTCCGGCGAGATTCCGAGATCTTACGGCGAGTGCAAATCTCTATTGAGACTAAGGATTA
ACAACAACCGTCTAAGTGGTCAAGTTGTTGAAGGATTCTGGTCTCTACCGCTTGCTAAGATGATTGATCT
CAGCGATAACGAACTCACCGGAGAGGTTTCTCCTCAGATTGGACTTTCAACAGAACTGAGTCAGCTCATT
TTACAGAACAACAGATTTTCCGGCAAGATTCCTCGTGAGCTCGGAAGATTGACTAATATAGAGAGGATTT
ATCTGAGCAACAACAATCTTTCCGGCGAAATTCCGATGGAAGTTGGAGATTTGAAAGAGTTATCATCTCT
GCATCTTGAAAACAATTCATTAACAGGATTTATCCCTAAGGAATTGAAGAATTGTGTCAAACTTGTTGAT
CTGAATCTCGCTAAGAACTTCTTGACCGGAGAAATCCCTAACAGTTTATCTCAGATTGCTTCTTTAAACT
CGTTGGATTTCTCAGGGAATAGGCTAACAGGTGAAATCCCGGCGAGTCTTGTGAAGTTGAAGCTGAGTTT
CATTGACTTGTCTGGAAATCAACTTTCAGGAAGAATACCACCGGATCTTTTAGCGGTGGGAGGATCCACC
GCGTTCTCACGTAACGAGAAGCTCTGTGTTGATAAAGAGAACGCTAAAACAAATCAGAACTTGGGGTTGA
GTATTTGCAGTGGCTACCAAAACGTGAAGAGGAATAGTCTGGAGGTGCTGTTCCAGGGACCAAGCGGCAA
TCCCGGCGGCGATCTGGCCCCCCAGATGCTGCGCGAGCTGCAGGAGACCAATGCCGCCCTGCAGGACGTG
CGCGAGCTGCTGCGCCACCGCGTGAAGGAGATCACCTTCCTGAAGAACACCGTGATGGAGTGCGACGCCT
GCGGCATGCAGCCCTCTAGAGGCTCCGGCTCCATCATCCCAGTTGAGGAGGAGAACCCGGACTTCTGGAA
CCGCGAGGCAGCCGAGGCCCTGGGTGCCGCCAAGAAGCTGCAGCCTGCACAGACAGCCGCCAAGAACCTC
ATCATCTTCCTGGGCGATGGGATGGGGGTGTCTACGGTGACAGCTGCCAGGATCCTAAAAGGGCAGAAGA
AGGACAAACTGGGGCCTGAGATACCCCTGGCCATGGACCGCTTCCCATATGTGGCTCTGTCCAAGACATA
CAATGTAGACAAACATGTGCCAGACAGTGGAGCCACAGCCACGGCCTACCTGTGCGGGGTCAAGGGCAAC
TTCCAGACCATTGGCTTGAGTGCAGCCGCCCGCTTTAACCAGTGCAACACGACACGCGGCAACGAGGTCA
TCTCCGTGATGAATCGGGCCAAGAAAGCAGGGAAGTCAGTGGGAGTGGTAACCACCACACGAGTGCAGCA
CGCCTCGCCAGCCGGCACCTACGCCCACACGGTGAACCGCAACTGGTACTCGGACGCCGACGTGCCTGCC
TCGGCCCGCCAGGAGGGGTGCCAGGACATCGCTACGCAGCTCATCTCCAACATGGACATTGACGTGATCC
TAGGTGGAGGCCGAAAGTACATGTTTCGCATGGGAACCCCAGACCCTGAGTACCCAGATGACTACAGCCA
AGGTGGGACCAGGCTGGACGGGAAGAATCTGGTGCAGGAATGGCTGGCGAAGCGCCAGGGTGCCCGGTAT
GTGTGGAACCGCACTGAGCTCATGCAGGCTTCCCTGGACCCGTCTGTGACCCATCTCATGGGTCTCTTTG
AGCCTGGAGACATGAAATACGAGATCCACCGAGACTCCACACTGGACCCCTCCCTGATGGAGATGACAGA
GGCTGCCCTGCGCCTGCTGAGCAGGAACCCCCGCGGCTTCTTCCTCTTCGTGGAGGGTGGTCGCATCGAC
CATGGTCATCATGAAAGCAGGGCTTACCGGGCACTGACTGAGACGATCATGTTCGACGACGCCATTGAGA
GGGCGGGCCAGCTCACCAGCGAGGAGGACACGCTGAGCCTCGTCACTGCCGACCACTCCCACGTCTTCTC
CTTCGGAGGCTACCCCCTGCGAGGGAGCTCCATCTTCGGGCTGGCCCCTGGCAAGGCCCGGGACAGGAAG
GCCTACACGGTCCTCCTATACGGAAACGGTCCAGGCTATGTGCTCAAGGACGGCGCCCGGCCGGATGTTA
CCGAGAGCGAGAGCGGGAGCCCCGAGTATCGGCAGCAGTCAGCAGTGCCCCTGGACGAAGAGACCCACGC
AGGCGAGGACGTGGCGGTGTTCGCGCGCGGCCCGCAGGCGCACCTGGTTCACGGCGTGCAGGAGCAGACC
TTCATAGCGCACGTCATGGCCTTCGCCGCCTGCCTGGAGCCCTACACCGCCTGCGACCTGGCGCCCCCCG
CCGGCACCACCGACGCCGCGCACCCGGGTTCTAGAGGAAGCACCTCCGGCGATAACGATTACAAGGATGA
TGATGATAAGGCCAGCGGCACCGGTCATCATCACCATCACCATTGAGTTTAAACCCGCTGATCAGCCTCG
ACTGTGCCTTCTAAGGCCTGAGCTCGCTGATCAGCCTCGATCGAGGATCCAGACATGATAAGATACATTG
ATGAGTTTGGACAAACCACAACTAGAATGCAGTGAAAAAAATGCTTTATTTGTGAAATTTGTGATGCTAT
TGCTTTATTTGTAACCATTATAAGCTGCAATAAACAAGTTAACAACAACAATTGCATTCATTTTATGTTT
CAGGTTCAGGGGGAGGTGTGGGAGGTTTTTTAAAGCAAGTAAAACCTCTACAAATGTGGTATGGCTGATT
ATGATCAGTCGACCTGCAGGCATGCAAGCTTGGCGTAATCATGGTCATAGCTGTTTCCTGTGTGAAATTG
TTATCCGCTCACAATTCCACACAACATACGAGCCGGAAGCATAAAGTGTAAAGCCTGGGGTGCCTAATGA
GTGAGCTAACTCACATTAATTGCGTTGCGCTCACTGCCCGCTTTCCAGTCGGGAAACCTGTCGTGCCAGC
TGCATTAATGAATCGGCCAACGCGCGGGGAGAGGCGGTTTGCGTATTGGGCGCTCTTCCGCTTCCTCGCT
CACTGACTCGCTGCGCTCGGTCGTTCGGCTGCGGCGAGCGGTATCAGCTCACTCAAAGGCGGTAATACGG
TTATCCACAGAATCAGGGGATAACGCAGGAAAGAACATGTGAGCAAAAGGCCAGCAAAAGGCCAGGAACC
GTAAAAAGGCCGCGTTGCTGGCGTTTTTCCATAGGCTCCGCCCCCCTGACGAGCATCACAAAAATCGACG
CTCAAGTCAGAGGTGGCGAAACCCGACAGGACTATAAAGATACCAGGCGTTTCCCCCTGGAAGCTCCCTC
GTGCGCTCTCCTGTTCCGACCCTGCCGCTTACCGGATACCTGTCCGCCTTTCTCCCTTCGGGAAGCGTGG
CGCTTTCTCATAGCTCACGCTGTAGGTATCTCAGTTCGGTGTAGGTCGTTCGCTCCAAGCTGGGCTGTGT
GCACGAACCCCCCGTTCAGCCCGACCGCTGCGCCTTATCCGGTAACTATCGTCTTGAGTCCAACCCGGTA
AGACACGACTTATCGCCACTGGCAGCAGCCACTGGTAACAGGATTAGCAGAGCGAGGTATGTAGGCGGTG
CTACAGAGTTCTTGAAGTGGTGGCCTAACTACGGCTACACTAGAAGAACAGTATTTGGTATCTGCGCTCT
GCTGAAGCCAGTTACCTTCGGAAAAAGAGTTGGTAGCTCTTGATCCGGCAAACAAACCACCGCTGGTAGC
GGTGGTTTTTTTGTTTGCAAGCAGCAGATTACGCGCAGAAAAAAAGGATCTCAAGAAGATCCTTTGATCT
TTTCTACGGGGTCTGACGCTCAGTGGAACGAAAACTCACGTTAAGGGATTTTGGTCATGAGATTATCAAA
AAGGATCTTCACCTAGATCCTTTTAAATTAAAAATGAAGTTTTAAATCAATCTAAAGTATATATGAGTAA
ACTTGGTCTGACAGTTACCAATGCTTAATCAGTGAGGCACCTATCTCAGCGATCTGTCTATTTCGTTCAT
CCATAGTTGCCTGACTCCCCGTCGTGTAGATAACTACGATACGGGAGGGCTTACCATCTGGCCCCAGTGC
TGCAATGATACCGCGAGACCCACGCTCACCGGCTCCAGATTTATCAGCAATAAACCAGCCAGCCGGAAGG
GCCGAGCGCAGAAGTGGTCCTGCAACTTTATCCGCCTCCATCCAGTCTATTAATTGTTGCCGGGAAGCTA
GAGTAAGTAGTTCGCCAGTTAATAGTTTGCGCAACGTTGTTGCCATTGCTACAGGCATCGTGGTGTCACG
CTCGTCGTTTGGTATGGCTTCATTCAGCTCCGGTTCCCAACGATCAAGGCGAGTTACATGATCCCCCATG
TTGTGCAAAAAAGCGGTTAGCTCCTTCGGTCCTCCGATCGTTGTCAGAAGTAAGTTGGCCGCAGTGTTAT
CACTCATGGTTATGGCAGCACTGCATAATTCTCTTACTGTCATGCCATCCGTAAGATGCTTTTCTGTGAC
TGGTGAGTACTCAACCAAGTCATTCTGAGAATAGTGTATGCGGCGACCGAGTTGCTCTTGCCCGGCGTCA
ATACGGGATAATACCGCGCCACATAGCAGAACTTTAAAAGTGCTCATCATTGGAAAACGTTCTTCGGGGC
GAAAACTCTCAAGGATCTTACCGCTGTTGAGATCCAGTTCGATGTAACCCACTCGTGCACCCAACTGATC
TTCAGCATCTTTTACTTTCACCAGCGTTTCTGGGTGAGCAAAAACAGGAAGGCAAAATGCCGCAAAAAAG
GGAATAAGGGCGACACGGAAATGTTGAATACTCATACTCTTCCTTTTTCAATATTATTGAAGCATTTATC
AGGGTTATTGTCTCATGAGCGGATACATATTTGAATGTATTTAGAAAAATAAACAAATAGGGGTTCCGCG
CACATTTCCCCGAAAAGTGCCACCTGACGTCTAAGAAACCATTATTATCATGACATTAACCTATAAAAAT
AGGCGTATCACGAGGCCCTTTCGTCTCGCGCGTTTCGGTGATGACGGTGAAAACCTCTGACACATGCAGC
TCCCGGAGACGGTCACAGCTTGTCTGTAAGCGGATGCCGGGAGCAGACAAGCCCGTCAGGGCGCGTCAGC
GGGTGTTGGCGGGTGTCGGGGCTGGCTTAACTATGCGGCATCAGAGCAGATTGTACTGAGAGTGCACCAT
ATGCGGTGTGAAATACCGCACAGATGCGTAAGGAGAAAATACCGCATCAGGCGCCATTCGCCATTCAGGC
TGCGCAACTGTTGGGAAGGGCGATCGGTGCGGGCCTCTTCGCTATTACGCCAGCTGGCGAAAGGGGGATG
TGCTGCAAGGCGATTAAGTTGGGTAACGCCAGGGTTTTCCCAGTCACGACGTT
